>Addgene plasmid #225320 | pXD80ENSF7.5-Dadh-ΔElen0475(ElA2) | addgene full sequence | sequence record 494283 | Addgene NGS Result
GGCGGGCTGGCCGGCCTTCTAAAACAATTCATCCAGTAAAATATAATATTTTATTTTCTCCCAATCAGGC
TTGATCCCCAGTAAGTCAAAAAATAGCTCGACATACTGTTCTTCCCCGATATCCTCCCTGATCGACCGGA
CGCAGAAGGCAATGTCATACCACTTGTCCGCCCTGCCGCTTCTCCCAAGATCAATAAAGCCACTTACTTT
GCCATCTTTCACAAAGATGTTGCTGTCTCCCAGGTCGCCGTGGGAAAAGACAAGTTCCTCTTCGGGCTTT
TCCGTCTTTAAAAAATCATACAGCTCGCGCGGATCTTTAAATGGAGTGTCTTCTTCCCAGTTTTCGCAAT
CCACATCGGCCAGATCGTTATTCAGTAAGTAATCCAATTCGGCTAAGCGGCTGTCTAAGCTATTCGTATA
GGGACAATCCGATATGTCGATGGAGTGAAAGAGCCTGATGCACTCCGCATACAGCTCGATAATCTTTTCA
GGGCTTTGTTCATCTTCATACTCTTCCGAGCAAAGGACGCCATCGGCCTCACTCATGAGCAGATTGCTCC
AGCCATCATGCCGTTCAAAGTGCAGGACCTTTGGAACAGGCAGCTTTCCTTCCAGCCATAGCATCATGTC
CTTTTCCCGTTCCACATCATAGGTGGTCCCTTTATACCGGCTGTCCGTCATTTTTAAATATAGGTTTTCA
TTTTCTCCCACCAGCTTATATACCTTAGCAGGAGACATTCCTTCCGTATCTTTTACGCAGCGGTATTTTT
CGATCAGTTTTTTCAATTCCGGTGATATTCTCATTTTAGCCATGATGTTTAACTTTGTTTTAGGGCGACT
GCCCTGCTGCGTAACATCGTTGCTGCTCCATAACATCAAACATCGACCCACGGCGTAACGCGCTTGCTGC
TTGGATGCCCGAGGCATAGACTGTACCCCAAAAAAACAGTCATAACAAGCCATGAAAACCGCCACTGCGC
CGTTACCACCGCTGCGTTCGGTCAAGGTTCTGGACCAGTTGCGTGAGCGCATACGCTACTTGCATTACAG
CTTACGAACCGAACAGGCTTATGTCCACTGGGTTCGTGCCTTCATCCGTTTCCACGGTGTGCGTCACCCG
GCAACCTTGGGCAGCAGCGAAGTCGAGGCATTTCTGTCCTGGCTGGCGAACGAGCGCAAGGTTTCGGTCT
CCACGCATTCGAAACCGGTATCCCGCCGCCGCCGCCGGATACCGGTTTCGAATTGAGATTGCCACCTGAC
GTCTAAGAAACCATTATTATCATGACATTAACCTATAAAAATAGGCGTATCACGAGGCCCTTTCGTCTTC
AAGGCGAAAAAACCCCGCCGAAGCGGGGTTTTTTGCGAAATATAATGACCCTCTTGATAACCCAAGAGGG
CATTTTTTAGGAACGGTTATTTGATTATTAATCCGGCGGCAACTGAAACGATTCGGATCCTGTATTACTA
TTCTGAATTCGCGGCCGCTTCTAGATTTAGTACATCAGGACCACTGGGTAGCCCAGCTGGTAGATCAGCA
CGCGAAACATCACGGAGGTGGCCAGCGCGCCGATGGCGGCGACGACCATGAGCGTCTTGGAGGCGCCCAC
CTTCTTCTTCGCCACGAAGGCGCAGGCCGCAGCCACGATCACGGAGACGATGGAGCCCCAGAACATGGGC
GCTCCCGCGCCGGACACCATGACGGTCATCAGGCTGTCGACGTGCGTGGGGGCCGTGGTCATCGATGTCG
GGTCGGCGTAGTAGCCGAATTGCGCGATCTTCGCCATGGCGCAGGCGATGACGAACACCACGTCGGCCAC
GATCTGCACGAGGGCCGCGATGAACGTCAGCTGGATGCCCGTCGCCTCGACGGCCTCGTCCTTCTTCAGG
ATGGAGATCAGCCAGACGGCCGCGGCGCCCAGGAGGCACGCGTTGCCCAGATAGAACGCCACGAGCGCCA
GGCCCCACGCGGGACGGGCCGGCATGAGGTAGGAGTGCGCGGTGGCGACCATCATGAGCACGGCAACCGC
GAGGGTCGCCCAGGCCAGCGCCTTGGGAACGGGCTTGCCGCCTCGAAGGACCACGAACCATGCGACGATG
ACGATGGCCAGCGCCACGCATCCGATGAGCTCCTGGGTGATGCCCGACGTGATGTGCCCGAAGCCGTTGA
AGATGCGCTCCCAGTGCTCGAGGTGCAGGAAGGCTCCGATGCCGCCTACCACCAGCGAGACGGCGGACGT
GATGAGCGCGGTCATCTGCAGGTTCCTGCCCTGGCCCTTGAGCGCCAGGATGGACATGCCGCCCAGCGTG
CCGCAGGTCAAGCATACGAACAGCGTGAAGATGACGAGAGGCCACTGCGTTTCCATTACTCATCACCTCC
TTCCCAGTGATGGTCGCGTAGGATGTAGGAGTACGACGGCTTGTTGCCCACGTCGGGCAGCTTGTGCACG
TCGGCGTCGGTGAACGGCTCCAGGAACTCCACCATCTTGCGGCGCTTGCCCAGCGGGTCCTCGGAGCCCT
CGAACGACTCGTAGCCGGCCTCGGTGTCGCCGATCCAGCGGGCGTTGCCGCCGCACTGGCTGACGCACTG
GGGCAGCTCGCCCTGCGACAGCTTCTGCTCGCACAGCGTGCACTTCTCGACGACCTTCTCCTCCTCGTTG
AGGTAGCGGACGCCGTAGGGGCAGGCCATGACGCAGAACTGGCAGCCGATGCACTTCTCCTTGTCGATCT
GGATGGAGCCGTCCTCGGCCACGTGCGACGCCTCGGTGGGGCACACCTTCACGCACTCGGGGTTCTCGCA
GTGCTGGCAGCTGATGGGCAGGAAGTACATGTACACGTCGGGGTACTGCCCTGATCCGCCCGGGATGGGG
TTCGGCCCCACGCGCACCACTTTGTTCCAGTAGCTGCCGATGGGCACGTTGTTGACCGCCTTGCAGGCGA
CCGAGCACGCCAGGCAGCCCACGCACCGGTTGAGGTCGGTGATGATAGCCTTCGTCATGGTTCAGTGATG
GTGATGGTGATGGTGATGCTCGAGTGCGGCCTCCCTCCCTTCGTAGGTAGGCAGCCATTCCTTCAGACGG
GGGTCGTCGGAGGTATGGATGATGGGCGTGCCGGTGGAGTCGCACGGCACGGGGTTGTTGAACGGCGAGT
TCTCGGGCGTGGCCTTGTAGATCTTCACCTGGTAGGCGCGCAGGTTGGACGTGCCGGAGTGCGGGTCCTG
GGCGTAGTGGTCGATCAGCTGGTTCACCTGGGAGAACTGCCAGCCGTGGCCGGCGTCCTTCACCTCGGGG
TACCACCACGTGTGCTCGAGGTTGATGACGTCTTCCTTCACGCCGTAGTACAGGTCAGCCACTTCGCGGA
TCTTGCCCCACTCGGTTTCGATCCACACCCAGTCGCCCTGCTCGATGCCGTACTCGGCGGCCGTCTTCGG
GTTGATCTCCACGCGCGGCACGGGCCACAGCTCGCGGCACCAGGGAAGCTGGCGATGCTCGGAGTGGAAG
TACACCGGGATGCGACGGCCGGTGGTGGCGGTCAGCGGGTACTCCTTGATGCGGTCGCCGTCCTTCGGGC
CGTGAGGCGGCTCGGTGTAGGTGGGAAGCCTCCACTCGGGATGGTCGGGATGGTGCGATTCCATGACGGT
GGACCAGATCTCCTGCTTCATCGTCGGGGTGAACCAGCCCGGCTTCCAGTCGCCGATGCCCTTGCCGGCC
GTGTAGTCGAGGCGGCCCCACACGCGGTCGCGTGCGCGCATCGCGCCGGTCTGGTAGCGGCGGTACGTGC
CCCAGTTGCGCGGCTCGATGTCCTTCGCCTGCCACCAGCCGTGCTCCTGGAAGGCCTTGACGTACTCGTC
CCACGTCTTGTACTTGGGCGTGACCTCGGCCATCGGAACGCCGTGGCGCTCGAACGTGGGCTTGCCGTTC
TCGACGTGCCACGTGGTGTAGGTCAGCTCGTCGTCGGTGAGCAGCTTGATGGAGTCGTCCAGCTGCCAGT
TGATGTCGGGCCACTCGTTGCCCGGCTCGTCGGTCCACTTCCAGTTCATGCGGCGGGCGAGGTCCATGAC
GATCTCGGGATCGTACTTGGCTTCCGCGGGCGGCTGCACGCACTTGACCGTGGCGCCCATGGCGCCGGCG
GAACCTTGGCTGGCGCGCGGCGAGTTGAGCTCGATCCAATGGGCCACCGGCAGGATGATGTCGGCGGTGT
CGTTCTGCGGCGTGTGCCACAGGTTGAGGTCCACGTAGAAGTCAAGCGAGCACAGGGCCTCCCAGGCGCG
CGTGGTGTTCGTCTGGCTCATGAAGTTGCCGGACTCGTTCCAGAGGGCGCGCACCGGGTAGGGGTCGCCC
GTGATGACGGCGTCCCACAGCGAATGGCTGTCGCACCAGTACTGCCACCAGCCCAGAAGCGGGAACTTGT
CGATGCCGATCTGCTTGCGGTTGACTTCCTCCGGCGGGGTGGTGGCGCCGGGGGCCCAGGCGCTGAAGCC
CTGGAGGTCGCCGTCGATGGGGACGATGGTCGGGCCGCGGTTGCCGCCCGGGGTGTCCATGTTGCCGGTG
ATGCCCACGAGGTTGTCGAAGGCGCGGCAGTTCTGGATGGCGCTGCAGAAGTGCTCGACCGCCAGCATGT
ACTGGATGCCGCCGTTGCCGTAGCCGGTGGACGGGTCGATGCGCGTGCCGTAGGCCGTGGCCGCCGCCTC
GATCTCGGAGGCGGGGATGCCGGTGATCTCGGCCGCCACCTCGGGCTTGTACTCGGCGGCGCGGGCCTTG
TAGTGCTCCCACACCGGCTTGACCTTCACGGTCTTGCCGTCCTTCAGCGTGATCTCGAACTCGCCTTCCA
GCGCGGGGTCGATGGCGGGGTCGAACGGCATGGGATCGGGCAGCCAGCCCTGCGTCTGGCCCGGCAGCAG
GTTGTCCTGCGCGGCCTCGCGGCCTTGGCGCGCCTTCTCGGAGTCGTAGTTCTCGCCCTCCCAGAAGCCG
CCGGTCTCGTCGATGACGCCTTCCTGGTCGGCGTTGAACCAGGTGAACGCGCCGTACTCGTGCTCGACGC
CCTCGGCCTTCAGCTTCTCCCAGTTGTTGTCGTACACGAGGAACTTATAGGGGCTGCCGCCCTCCTTGAT
GTCGCTTTCCTTGAGCAGCGCGGTTTTCACGTCCCAGTAGGAACCGTCGGTGCGCACGGTGGGGAAGCCG
GAGGGCTCCATGTCCTCGCACACGAGGAACGGGGCGTTCGTCCACTTCTTCACGTACAGCTCGTCGTAGA
GCTTCTTCTCGATGATGACGTTCGTCCAGGCCAGGGCCAGGGCGCCGTCGGTGCCGGGGCGCAGGTGCTG
CCAGTAGTCGGCTTCCTTGCCCATGTTGGCCATGCGGGGGTCGACGCTGATGTGCACGTCGGCGCGCGAT
GCCACGTCCACCGTGGTGCGGCAGGAGTCGTCGTAGTTGGACAGCTCGGACGCGCCGCCCCACTGCACGT
ACACTTTCGGGCGCGTGATGGTTTCCATCCACGACATGGCGAACTGCGACACCATGGTGGTGGCGAAGTG
GCGCGGGCCCTTGCAGATCTGCCAGGCCTCAACGTTGTTCGGCGTTTCCAGCATGTTCTTCAGGATGGAC
TCCGAGTGCATGCACCAGATGCGCGACGTGCCCACCTGGCAGGCGATGGCCTCGCCGCCGTGCTTCGCCT
TGATGTCCATGAAGTTGTCCACGATGGACTGCATGGCCTCGTCCCACGAGATGCGCTGCCAGCCGGGCTC
CTCGCCCTTCGGGTTCGTGCGCTTCATGGGATAGTGCAGACGGTCGGGGTGGTACGCCGCCTGGATGGAC
GACTGCGACTTCGTGCAGCAGTTGCCCATGGACTGGAACGCTCCCTCGTCGCCCTCGACGCGTATGGCCC
GCCCGTTCTGGACGATGACCTTGACGCCGCACTCCATCTTGCCGCAGCCGCGGCAGCACGTTTTCACGGC
CACGGTGTCGTTGCCGGACACGCTGCTGTACGTCTCTTCGGCCAGCGCGGTGTGCGTCGAAGCGCCGAAC
GCCGCGGCTGCCGCACCGGTGATGGCGGCGGTCTTGACGAACGTGCGTCGTGACATGGTCAGGTTACCCA
TACTCCTCCTCCTTCTTTCTCCTCGTTCTCGTCTTGCTCGTCTTCGTTCGTGCGATCGGGGAGGGGGGCT
GCCGGGTGAAGCCTCGGGCTCCGAACCGGTGCAAAGTCCCCGTGTCGCTTGGGCCGACCATACGGATGCG
AGGGGGTGCAGAGCATCGTCCAAAGGTTGGAAAGCAGGTTCGACCGCATCATAAATTCTTATGATCTTGT
GATCATGAAAAATTCGATAGTGCTTTGAACTGGGGAAACTTTAACCGTAGGTCATAAATTATTCTGAAAC
TAGAATAGTTTCCTCAAAGAGGGCCGCTCATCTTTTCCGTATAATCGAACCCGTCGACAGAGGGGTCGGC
GCGAGCGACGTTATGTACGGGCTCACAGGGGGTGGGGCATGGAAAAGCTTCGGAGTGCATGGGATACCGC
GTTGGGGACGAGCCTTTCCCTCAAGCGCATCGCGGGCGCGGCCTTGCAATGGCTTTGGATGCTCATGATG
TTCTACAGCATCGTGCCGTACGGCTTCTCGTCGGACGTGCGCGGCTCGCTGTACGTCAGCCTGATCATAT
CGCTGGTGGCCATGGTGGTGACCATGCTGTTCGTCTCCGTCATCGTGCGGCGCGAGCGGGTGAGCGGCAA
CCGCTCCATCGTGCTGGGATCGGCCATCATGATGAGCGCGGGCAGCGTGCTCACGCCGTTCTCCGATCCT
ACCACGCCCGTCGGCATGCTGGTGCTGGGCCTGAGCGCGGTCATGACCGGCACGGGCTCGGCCGTGCTGT
TCTTGTGCTGGATCGAGCTCGAGTCGGGGCTGGGAGGCCGCTTGGCGCTTGTGGAGCTTGCCTCGTCGCT
GTGCATCGCGTTCGTCGTGGGGTTCTTGCTGATCGTAGGGCCGGCGATACCCGTCATCGTGCTCATCGTT
GTCATGCCCGTGCTTTCGGCGGCAGCTCTCAGGCGCAGCGCGCCCGATACGCCGCAGCTGCCGCGCGAGC
CCGAGCAGCCTTTGTCGCGCCATACGGCGACCCTGTTCGCGAAGGCGCTTCTGGGCGCGGTGCTCATCGG
CATGTTGATGGGGTTCTTCGACGTGGTGTCGGGGTTCAAAACCTACGAGGTGCAGGACATCTTCGGCACG
TACCTGTTTCTGGCGGGCTTCATCGGAGCGTTGGCCATCTGCCTGATAGCCGTGTTCCTGCAGCGCGACA
GCGTGTTCTTCTCGTACCGCGTCTCCATGCTGATGCTGTGCTTGGGATGCTTGTCCACGCCGTTCATGGC
CGACAACAACACGTATTCGAGCGCGCTTATCTTCGGCGGCTACCACTGCTTCGTGCTGGTGCTGTGCGTG
GTGTGCATCGACGTGGCGTCCAGCTTCCGCGTGAGCCCGGCGCGGACGATCGGCCTGGGGTTCGTGGCGC
TGTACGGCGGCGAGACCGCAGGCCAGCTGTTCGCCCATTCGCTGGAGGCGACCGGGGTCAGCATGTTCGA
CCTCACGCTGGTCACGCTGGTGGCCGTGTCGCTGCTGTTCATCGCGCATTTGTTCCTGTTCACGGAGACC
GACCTCATCAAAATCGGCATCGGCGAGGTCAGCCTGATGGGCACGGTGCCCGAAGAGGCCGCCGACGACC
CGGCCGACCCGGTGGATCCGTGCGCGCTGATCGCGGAGCGCTTCGCCCTGTCGCCGCGCGAGACCGACGT
GCTTCCGCTGCTGCTGGAGGGCCGCACCATCTCGCGCATCCAGGAGACGCTGTTCATCTCGGCGGGCACG
GTGAGCACGCATATCCGCCACATCTACCAGAAGACGGGCGTGGACAATCGCCAGGAGCTCATCGACCTGG
CCCACGAGACGGCCGCGCAGGACGAGGCGGTCTGAGGCGATGGAGACGGCGTATCTGCACGAGTTCGCGA
AGGTGGCCGATTGCGGCAGCTTCACGGCCGCCGCGCGCGAGCTGCATCTGACGCAGTCGACGCTGAGCAA
GCACGTGGCCTTGTTGGAGCGCGAATTCGGGGCCGACCTGTTCGTGCGCGACCGCAGCGGCGTGAGCCTG
ACCGAGGCGGGCGGCGTGCTGTACGCCCAGGCGCGGCAGATGGAGAAGCTGCTGCGCGCCACCGAGCTGC
TGGTGCGCGCGGCGCGCGACGGGCAGGGTTCGGCGGGCGCGGGGGTTGCGGGCGCGACGGCGGGCGCAGC
GGCGGGCGGGGGTGCCGTCGACGGCTCGCCTGCGGCCGCGTGCGACACGGCGCTTCGCTGCAAGTGCCGG
CTCGCGGCCGAGCGCTGCGGGCTCGACCGGCGCGAGCTGGGCGCGCTCATCCTGTACGTGGAGGAGCGCG
GCTTCGAGGCGATCCAGGGCGAGCTGGCGCTGACGCGCGACGAGGTGGCCGACGTGCTGGGCAGCGTGTA
CCGCAAGCTGGGCGTGGGCGACAAGCAGGAGGCGCTCGATTTCATCCATTCCGTTTCGGAATGATGGTAG
ACGCGCCCGCGGCGGTTGGGCATACTGCGTAGAAGTGAAAGCGCTATGAAGCTGGGGGGCTTCGAGCAAA
GGGCTTCATCCGAAGAATGGATGGAGACCGAATCTCCAACGGTCTGACGACCGCGCGAACCTTCGCTGAC
TTTTCCTGACCGGTGATTTTGAAATGATGAAAGGACTGATAGATATGAGCGATGTTGATGTATTCGTGAT
CGATGACGATTTCGATCCCCTGGCCGACCTGAGCCTGGACGACGGCGAGCGGGACGATGCCGAGGCGGAT
TACCTGCCGCCCATCCCCGATGCCGACAAGAGCGTGGTGCCTCCCGTGGTGCCGTTGTCTGCGACCGAGC
GCATCGAGAAGCTGCTGGCGGGCATTCCCGGCCAGCAGTTCCGCCTGCTGCACGCCGTGGAATTCTGCAC
CGAGCCGAAGACGATGGACGAGGCCGTGGCCAATTTGGACGCGGCGTATCCGAACACGACGAGCGTGTAC
GGCTCGGCGCAGGTGGTGCAGCTGCTCGAGCGCGACGGCGCGCTGGAGCGCATCGTGGACGAGGACGCCG
CCCATGCGGCCGCCGGCGACGCTGCCGATACGCCCGCCGAGGACGAGGGCTTCATCTCGGTGACGCCCGC
TCCGCCGTGTCACTACCGTGCCACGCAAGCGGGCCTCGATGCCGTCGCGGCGCACGTCAACGAGGGCCTC
GTGGCGGAGCGGATCAGCGAAGACGAGCGCTATCTGCCCATCTTCCAGCGCGTGCTTGAGATGTGCGCGC
GCGAAGGAGGCTGCCCCACCAAGGAGCTGGACCAGGCGGTGGACGGCGACCCGCTGTGCCAAGAGCCGCG
CCGCTTCTGCGGGTTCTTCCGCGGCAAGCTGGAAGAAACAGGCGCCATCGAATGGCGCGACGCCTGGACC
ATTACCGATCTGGGGCGCAGCGTGCTCGCGTCCGGCTTGTTCGCCGCCGCTTCCCCGTCCGAACGCTAGA
GAAGGAGCCACCCATGTCCCACGATCAGGAAACCACCATCGCCGACGTGCTGCGCGGCCGCATGGCAACC
TACCAGTTCCTCTCGCGCCTGTTCCGCGTGGAGGTGGACCAGGAGCTGTACGACACGCTGATGTCCATGC
GCTTCCCGGCGAACACCGGCAACGCGCTGGTGGACGAAGGCTACCGGATGATCTGCGGTTATCTGAGCCA
AGCCGACGGCACGGTGCTCACCGAGCTGGCGGTGGACTACGTGCGCGCGTTCATCGGGTCGGGCAACGAC
GGCTTCTCGGCCGCGTACCCGTACGAGTCGGTGTACACGAGCCCGAAGCGCCTCATGATGCAGGACGCCC
GCGACGAGGTGCTGGTGCTGTACCGCGCCTTCGGTCTGGACAAGCAGGAAAGCTGGAAGGAGGGCGAGGA
CCATATCGCGCTGGAGCTGGAGTTCGAGCAGATCCTATGCGAGCGCGCTATCAGGGCGTACGAGGCCGGC
GACGAGGACGAGTGCCTGAAGCTGCTGCTGTCGCAGCGCAACTTCCTGGAGGACCACCTGCTGGCGTGGT
ACCCCATGATGGCGGCCGACTTGCAGAAGTTCCCGCAGACCGACTTCTACAAGGGCCTGGGCAAGCTGAC
CGACGGCTTCCTGCGCAACGACCGCGAATTTTTGGACGCCGTGCTGTCTGAGAACGAAGCGGATTGCCAT
CCAGAGCGGAGGCCGCAGGCCGAAGCCGAAGGATCCCGTGCGGCGTCGGCCGAAACCGAAGTCGAGGTTG
CATGATGGACGAGCACGGCATCGAGCCCAAGCGCGATACGGGCCCCTGCGTGTCGCGCCGCACGTTCGCC
CTGGGAGCCGTGGGAGCGTGCGCCGTCATCGGGCTGGGCGGCGTGAAGTACCTGCCCAGTGCCACGTTGC
TGCGCCCGCCGGGCGGGCAGGACGAGGAGCAGCTGGCGCGCGGCTGCCTGCATTGCGAGAAGTGCCGCGA
GGTGTGCCCGAAGCATGCCATCGCTCCTGCTCATCTTGAGGACGGCATCTTGAACGCGCGCACACCGCGC
ATGGACTTCAAAAGCGGCTGGTGCGATTTCTGCGAGAACGAGCCGGGCGGGCCGAAGTGCGTCGCGGCGT
GCCCGACGCATGCGCTTTCGTGCCCCGACCCGTCGCAGGCGATCATCGGCAAGGCGGAGATCAACCGCGA
CTGGTGCCTTGCCGCGAAGGGCATGGGCTGCCACGAGTGCGTCGACGTGTGCAACTACGAGGCGCTCGAG
CTGGGCGCCGACAACGTGCCGGTGGTGGACGTGGATGCGTGCAACGGCTGCGGCGCCTGCGAGCTGGCGT
GCATCTCGCTGTCGGCAGGTTCCATCACGGCCGGCGCCACCGATCGCGCCATCGTCGTCCGTCCGACCGA
AGAAGTGGAGGCGTGATCAGGATGAAGAAGCTCAAAACCTATCGGCTGCGGTTCCTGATCATGCTGGCGC
TGCTGGCCGTGGTGGCCGTGGGGTACTTCACGGCCGGCGGCATCGGCAACTTCTGCGGCATCGGCTTCGA
GTCCATCACGCTGCTGTGCCCCCTAGGCGCGCTGCTGGCCATGATCGCCGAGCGCACAGCCATCCCGATG
GCCGTGATCAGCGTTGCGGTCGTGCTGCTGGTGTGTATCGTGCTAGGCAAGGTGTTCTGCGCCTGGGCGT
GCCCCGTGCACTTCCTGTCGCGAGGAAGGAAGAAGGGGGATAAGGGGGACAAGGAGGGTAAAGGGGGCAA
GGTTGCTTCCCCTTGCTCCGCGTGCGCTTCCCCTTGCGGCAAAGCCAAGGGCATCAAGATCGACAGCCGT
CACGGCATCCTCGCTGCGGCGTTGGGCTCCACGCTCGTCTTCGGCTTCCCGGTGTTCTGCCTCGTCTGCC
CGATCGGCCTCACGTTCGCCACGGTGCTGCTGGTCATGCGCCTGTTCGCGTTCGGCGACGCCACGTGGAC
GGTCGTCGCCTTCCCGGCCATCATCGCGCTGGAGATCCTGCTGCTGCCGAAGTGGTGCCAGCGCTTCTGC
CCGTTGGGCGCGTTGCTTTCGCTGTTCAGCGGGCTGAACCGGACGTTCCGCCCCCAGGTGGACGCCGAGA
AGTGCCTGCGCGAGGGTCGCGGCAAGGCCTGCAACCTGTGCGAGCAGGCATGCCCCGAGGGCATCAACCT
GCACGATGTCGCGGCGGGCGAGACCACGCTCAACGACTGCAGCAAGTGCCGCGCGTGCGCCGACGTGTGC
CCCGAGCGCGCCATCACGTTCCCGTTGCTGCCGAAGAAGCAGGCGCAGGCGACGCCGCTGCCCGTCGACG
ACGAGATCCCGGAAAGGGGATAGGCCATGTCCCTGATCAACGGCCTGCTGGCCCTGTTGGGCGAGATCGA
GAGCGATGCCATCGCCGTGCATGAGGAACGCTGCATCTCGGTTCGCAACCGCAACGCCGACTGCCTGCGC
TGCGTGGAGGCATGCACGTCGGGCGCGCTGGCGTACCGCGCGGGCGAGCTGCTCGTAGAGCCCGAGCGCT
GCATCGGATGCGGCACGTGCGCCACGGCGTGCCCCACCTGCGCCATCGAGCTGCGCAACCCGACGGATGC
CGAGCTGACGGCGCAGCTCAAGCACTCCATCGTGGCGACGAAAGGCCATCCGGTCATCGTGTGCGAGCAG
GCGCTCGAGGCGGCCAACGTCGCGGCCGACGATGCGTCGGCCGCGTGCGCGGTGCCGTGCCTGGGGCGCA
TGGACGAGTCGGCGCTCGTGGGGTTGGCGGCGTACCGCGCCTTCGACGCGACGCTGGCCTGCGGTTCGTG
CGAGACGTGCCCACATGCTCCGGGCGGCGCGCTCGTGCGCGAGGTGGTGGAGGGCGCGCGCAACCTGCTT
GAGGCGTTCGGATCCTCCATGCCCATCGACCTGGAGGAATGCGTGCCCGAGCGCGTGTTGGAGCCCGGCG
GGTCGCACGGCCAGGCAGGCAGCGACGGGGTGGGGCGGCGCGACTTCTTCCGCTCGGCCAAGGACGCATC
GACCCGCGCAGCTGGCGCGGCGGTGGCCGAGGAGTTGGGGATGGTCGAGGCCGAGCCCGTTCCTGCGGCG
CATCGCAAAGTGGGCGCAGATGGGACGCTGTCGCAGTTCGTCCCCACGCGCCGCGTGCGGCTGTACAACT
ACCTGCAGCACGTGGGGCAACCGACGGCCGACGAGGTGGAGACGCGTGTCATCGGCGCCGTGTCCATCGA
TGCCCAGAAGTGCAGTTCGTGCCGCATGTGCGCGGTGTTCTGTCCCACGGGCGCCATCAAGAAGCTCGAC
GAGGGCGGCGTGTTCGGCATCGTGCACCGTCCGAGCGCCTGCATGCAGTGCCGCCTGTGCGAGCACATCT
GTCCCGAGCAGGCCATCGCGGTGAGCGGGCGCGTGCCCATCAAGCAGTTCATGGGCAAGGAAGCCGTGTG
CTTCGCTATGAAGCGTCCAACCTGGACCCCGAACAAGCCCTCATCGATGTACGATAAGCTGCACGCGACG
CTCGGCGAACACTTGGAGATGTGCATGTTCTAGACTAGTCGACTCACACTGGCTCACCTTCGGGTGGGCC
TTTCTGCGTTTATATACTAGAGAGAGAATATAAAAAGCCAGATTATTAATCCGGCTTTTTTATTATTTAA
TTCCTGTTATAAAAAAAGGATCAATTTTGAACTCTCTCCCAAAGTTGATCCCTTAACGATCCCTGCAGGA
GAAGGCCATCCTGACGGATGGCCTTTTTGAAGCTTTCTAGAATCGGGGGCCCCCGGGGGGATTCTAGAAC
AATGGAAGTCCTCGTCTCGCCCTCGAATTAGCCCGCTTAATGAGCGGGCTTTTTTTGAATTAATTCTCGC
GAGCTGGCACGACAGGTTTCCCGACTGGAAAGCGGGCAGTGAGCGCAACGCAATTAATGTAAGTTAGCGC
GAATTGCAAGCTGGCCGACGCGCTGGGCTACGTCTTGCTGGCGTTCGGGAGCAGAAGAGCATACATCTGG
AAGCAAAGCCAGGAAAGCGGCCTATGGAGCTGTGCGGCAGCGCTCAGTAGGCAATTTTTCAAAATATTGT
TAAGCCTTTTCTGAGCATGGTATTTTTCATGGTATTACCAATTAGCAGGAAAATAAGCCATTGAATATAA
AAGATAAAAATGTCTTGTTTACAATAGAGTGGGGGGGGTCAGCCTGCCGCCTTGGGCCGGGTGATGTCGT
ACTTGCCCGCCGCGAACTCGGTTACCGTCCAGCCCAGCGCGACCAGCTCCGGCAACGCCTCGCGCACCCG
CTGGCGGCGCTTGCGCATGGTCGAACCACTGGCCTCTGACGGCCAGACATAGCCGCACAAGGTATCTATG
GAAGCCTTGCCGGTTTTGCCGGGGTCGATCCAGCCACACAGCCGCTGGTGCAGCAGGCGGGCGGTTTCGC
TGTCCAGCGCCCGCACCTCGTCCATGCTGATGCGCACATGCTGGCCGCCACCCATGACGGCCTGCGCGAT
CAAGGGGTTCAGGGCCACGTACAGGCGCCCGTCCGCCTCGTCGCTGGCGTACTCCGACAGCAGCCGAAAC
CCCTGCCGCTTGCGGCCATTCTGGGCGATGATGGATACCTTCCAAAGGCGCTCGATGCAGTCCTGTATGT
GCTTGAGCGCCCCACCACTATCGACCTCTGCCCCGATTTCCTTTGCCAGCGCCCGATAGCTACCTTTGAC
CACCATGGCATCAGCGGTGACGGCCTCCCACTTGGGTTCCAGGAACAGCCGGAGCTGCCGTCCGCCTTCG
GTCTTGGGTTCCGGGCCAAGCACTAGGCCATTAGGCCCAGCCATGGCCACCAGCCCTTGCAGGATGCGCA
GATCATCAGCGCCCAGCGGCTCCGGGCCGCTGAACTCGATCCGCTTGCCGTCGCCGTAGTCATACGTCAC
GTCCAGCTTGCTGCGCTTGCGCTCGCCCCGCTTGAGGGCACGGAACAGGCCGGGGGCCAGACAGTGCGCC
GGGTCGTGTCGGACGTGGCTGAGGCTGTGCTTGTTCTTAGGCTTCACCACGGGGCACCCCCTTGCTCTTG
CGCTGCCTCTCCAGCACGGCGGGCTTGAGCACCCCGCCGTCATGCCGCCTGAACCACCGATCAGCGAACG
GTGCGCCATAGTTGGCCTTGCTCACACCGAAGCGGACGAAGAACCGGCGCTGGTCGTCGTCCACACCCCA
TTCCTCGGCCTCGGCGCTGGTCATGCTCGACAGGTAGGACTGCCAGCGGATGTTATCGACCAGTACCGAG
CTGCCCCGGCTGGCCTGCTGCTGGTCGCCTGCGCCCATCATGGCCGCGCCCTTGCTGGCATGGTGCAGGA
ACACGATAGAGCACCCGGTATCGGCGGCGATGGCCTCCATGCGACCGATGACCTGGGCCATGGGGCCGCT
GGCGTTTTCTTCCTCGATGTGGAACCGGCGCAGCGTGTCCAGCACCATCAGGCGGCGGCCCTCGGCGGCG
CGCTTGAGGCCGTCGAACCACTCCGGGGCCATGATGTTGGGCAGGCTGCCGATCAGCGGCTGGATCAGCA
GGCCGTCAGCCACGGCTTGCCGTTCCTCGGCGCTGAGGTGCGCCCCAAGGGCGTGCAGGCGGTGATGAAT
GGCGGTGGGCGGGTCTTCGGCGGGCAGGTAGATCACCGGGCCGGTGGGCAGTTCGCCCACCTCCAGCAGA
TCCGGCCCGCCTGCAATCTGTGCGGCCAGTTGCAGGGCCAGCATGGATTTACCGGCACCACCGGGCGACA
CCAGCGCCCCGACCGTACCGGCCACCATGTTGGGCAAAACGTAGTCCAGCGGTGGCGGCGCTGCTGCGAA
CGCCTCCAGAATATTGATAGGCTTATGGGTAGCCATTGATTGCCTCCTTTGCAGGCAGTTGGTGGTTAGG
CGCTGGCGGGGTCACTACCCCCGCCCTGCGCCGCTCTGAGTTCTTCCAGGCACTCGCGCAGCGCCTCGTA
TTCGTCGTCGGTCAGCCAGAACTTGCGCTGACGCATCCCTTTGGCCTTCATGCGCTCGGCATATCGCGCT
TGGCGTACAGCGTCAGGGCTGGCCAGCAGGTCGCCGGTCTGCTTGTCCTTTTGGTCTTTCATATCAGTCA
CCGAGAAACTTGCCGGGGCCGAAAGGCTTGTCTTCGCGGAACAAGGACAAGGTGCAGCCGTCAAGGTTAA
GGCTGGCCATATCAGCGACTGAAAAGCGGCCAGCCTCGGCCTTGTTTGACGTATAACCAAAGCCACCGGG
CAACCAATAGCCCTTGTCACTTTTGATCAGGTAGACCGACCCTGAAGCGCTTTTTTCGTATTCCATAAAA
CCCCCTTCTGTGCGTGAGTACTCATAGTATAACAGGCGTGAGTACCAACGCAAGCACTACATGCTGAAAT
CTGGCCCGCCCCTGTCCATGCCTCGCTGGCGGGGTGCCGGTGCCCGTGCCAGCTCGGCCCGCGCAAGCTG
GACGCTGGGCAGACCCATGACCTTGCTGACGGTGCGCTCGATGTAATCCGCTTCGTGGCCGGGCTTGCGC
TCTGCCAGCGCTGGGCTGGCCTCGGCCATGGCCTTGCCGATTTCCTCGGCACTGCGGCCCCGGCTGGCCA
GCTTCTGCGCGGCGATAAAGTCGCACTTGCTGAGGTCATCACCGAAGCGCTTGACCAGCCCGGCCATCTC
GCTGCGGTACTCGTCCAGCGCCGTGCGCCGGTGGCGGCTAAGCTGCCGCTCGGACAGTTCGAGGCTGGCC
AGCCTGCGGGCCTTCTCCTGCTGCCGCTGGGCCTGCTCGATCTGCTGGCCAGCCTGCTGCACCAGCGCCG
GGCCAGCGGTGGCGGTCTTGCCCTTGGATTCACGCAGCAGCACCCACGGCTGATAACCGGCGCGGGTGGT
GTGCTTGTCCTTGCGGTTGGTGAAGCCCGCCAAGCGGCCATAGTGGCGGCTGTCGGCGCTGGCCGGGTCG
GCGTCGTACTCGCTGGCCAGCGTCCGGGCAATCTGCCCCCGAAGTTCACCGCCTGCGGCGTCGGCCACCT
TGACCCATGCCTGATAGTTCTTCGGGCTGGTTTCCACTACCAGGGCAGGCTCCCGGCCCTCGGCTTTCAT
GTCATCCAGGTCAAACTCGCTGAGGTCGTCCACCAGCACCAGACCATGCCGCTCCTGCTCGGCGGGCCTG
ATATACACGTCATTGCCCTGGGCATTCATCCGCTTGAGCCATGGCGTGTTCTGGAGCACTTCGGCGGCTG
ACCATTCCCGGTTCATCATCTGGCCGGTGGTGGCGTCCCTGACGCCGATATCGAAGCGCTCACAGCCCAT
GGCCTTGAGCTGTCGGCCTATGGCCTGCAAAGTCCTGTCGTTCTTCATCGGGCCACCAAGCGCAGCCAGA
TCGAGCCGTCCTCGGTTGTCAGTGGCGTCAGGTCGAGCAAGAGCAACGATGCGATCAGCAGCACCACCGT
AGGCATCATGGAAGCCAGCATCACGGTTAGCCATAGCTTCCAGTGCCACCCCCGCGACGCGCTCCGGGCG
CTCTGCGCGGCGCTGCTCACCTCGGCGGCTACCTCCCGCAACTCTTTGGCCAGCTCCACCCATGCCGCCC
CTGTCTGGCGCTGGGCTTTCAGCCACTCCGCCGCCTGCGCCTCGCTGGCCTGCTGGGTCTGGCTCATGAC
CTGCCGGGCTTCGTCGGCCAGTGTCGCCATGCTCTGGGCCAGCGGTTCGATCTGCTCCGCTAACTCGTTG
ATGCCTCTGGATTTCTTCACTCTGTCGATTGCGTTCATGGTCTATTGCCTCCCGGTATTCCTGTAAGTCG
ATGATCTGGGCGTTGGCGGTGTCGATGTTCAGGGCCACGTCTGCCCGGTCGGTGCGGATGCCCCGGCCTT
CCATCTCCACCACGTTCGGCCCCAGGTGAACACCGGGCAGGCGCTCGATGCCCTGCGCCTCAAGTGTTCT
GTGGTCAATGCGGGCGTCGTGGCCTGCCCGCTCTAATGCCCGGTTGGCATGGTCGGCCCATGCCTCGCGG
GTCTGCTCAAGCCATGCCTTGGGCTTGAGCGCTTCGGTCTTCTGTGCCCCGCCCTTCTCCGGGGTCTTGC
CGTTGTACCGCTTGAACCACTGAGCGGCGGGCCGCTCGATGCCGTCATTGATCCGCTCGGAGATCATCAG
GTGGCAGTGCGGGTTCTCGCCGCCACCGGCATGGATGGCCAGCGTATACGGCAGGCGCTCGGCACCGGTC
AGGTGCTGGGCGAACTCGGACGCCAGCGCCTTCTGCTGGTCGAGGGTCAGCTCGACCGGCAGGGCAAATT
CGACCTCCTTGAACAGCCGCCCATTGGCGCGTTCATACAGGTCGGCAGCATCCCAGTAGTCGGCGGGCCG
CTCGACGAACTCCGGCATGTGCCCGGATTCGGCGTGCAAGACTTCATCCATGTCGCGGGCATACTTGCCT
TCGCGCTGGATGAAGTCGGCCTTGGCCCTGGCCGATTGGCCGCCCGACCTGCTGCCGGTTTTCGCCGTAA
GGTGATAAATCGCCATGCTGCCTCGCTGTTGCTTTTGCTTTTCGGCTCCATGCAATGGCCCTCGGAGAGC
GCACCGCCCGAAGGGTGGCCGTTAGGCCAGTTTCTCGAAGAGAAACCGGTAAGTGCGCCCTCCCCTACAA
AGTAGGGTCGGGATTGCCGCCGCTGTGCCTCCATGATAGCCTACGAGACAGCACATTAACAATGGGGTGT
CAAGATGGTTAAGGGGAGCAACAAGGCGGCGGATCGGCTGGCCAAGCTCGAAGAACAACGAGCGCGAATC
AATGCCGAAATTCAGCGGGTGCGGGCAAGGGAACAGCAGCAAGAGCGCAAGAACGAAACAAGGCGCAAGG
TGCTGGTGGGGGCCATGATTTTGGCCAAGGTGAACAGCAGCGAGTGGCCGGAGGATCGGCTCATGGCGGC
AATGGATGCGTACCTTGAACGCGACCACGACCGCGCCTTGTTCGGTCTGCCGCCACGCCAGAAGGATGAG
CCGGGCTGAATGATCGACCGAGACAGGCCCTGCGGGGCTGCACACGCGCCCCCACCCTTCGGGTAGGGGG
AAAGGCCGCTAAAGCGGCTAAAAGCGCTCCAGCGTATTTCTGCGGGGTTTGGTGTGGGGTTTAGCGGGCT
TTGCCCGCCTTTCCCCCTGCCGCGCAGCGGTGGGGCGGTGTGTAGCCTAGCGCAGCGAATAGACCAGCTA
TCCGGCCTCTGGCCGGGCATATTGGGCAAGGGCAGCAGCGCCCCACAAGGGCGCTGATAACCGCGCCTAG
TGGATTATTCTTAGATAATCATGGATGGATTTTTCCAACACCCCGCCAGCCCCCGCCCCTGCTGGGTTTG
CAGGTTTGGGGGCGTGACAGTTATTGCAGGGGTTCGTGACAGTTATTGCAGGGGGGCGTGACAGTTATTG
CAGGGGTTCGTGACAGTTAGTACGGGAGTGACGGGCACTGGCTGGCAATGTCTAGCAACGGCAGGCATTT
CGGCTGAGGGTAAAAGAACTTTCCGCTAAGCGATAGACTGTATGTAAACACAGTATTGCAAGGACGCGGA
ACATGCCTCATGTGGCGGCCCTCGCGAGAATTAATTCAGATAAAAAAAATCCTTAGCTTTCGCTAAGGAT
GATTTCTAGCGATGACCCTGCTGATTGGTTCGCTGACCGTAGACTGGTTGGCTTGGTTTCATCAGCCATC
CGCTTGCCCTCATCTGTTACGCCGGCGGTAGCCGGCCAGCCTCGCAGAGCAGGATTCCCGTTGAGCACCG
CCAGGTGCGAATAAGGGACAGTGAAGAAGGAACACCCGCTCGCGGGTGGGCCTACTTCACCTATCCTGCC
CGGCTGACGCCGTTGGATACACCAAGGAAAGTCTACACGAACCCTTTGGCAAAATCCTGTATATCGTGCG
ACATCGCGCGCGCGCGCGCGGATGCTAGCGGCGCGCCAAAAAAAAGCCCGCTCATTA
Features (pLannotate 1.2.2; 20 found; start..end, strand, type, name):
     19..813     -  CDS            KanR: aminoglycoside phosphotransferase; aphA-3; confers resistance to kanamycin
    820..876     -  CDS            GmR (fragment): gentamycin acetyltransferase; aacC1; confers resistance to gentamycin
   1052..1075    -  promoter       Pc promoter (fragment): intI1 (promoter lies within the coding sequence); class 1 integron promoter
   1055..1198    -  CDS            YPR2_ECOLX (fragment): Protein predicted: Swiss-Prot protein existence level 4. From Escherichia coli.
   1475..1494    +  misc_feature   BioBrick prefix: BioBrick prefix for parts that start with "ATG"
   3008..3028    -  CDS            7xHis: 6xHis affinity tag
   3041..6091    -  CDS            dadH: DADH_EGGLN - Experimental evidence at protein level: Swiss-Prot protein existence level 1. Involved in drug metabolism, as part of an interspecies gut bacterial pathway for Levodopa (L-dopa) metabolism, acting on dopamine produced by Enterecoccus L-dopa decarboxylase. Removes the para hydroxyl group of dopamine to produce m-tyramine (3-tyramine). It is possible that dopamine dehydroxylation influences the multiple side effects of L-dopa administration linked to dopamine production in the treatment of Parkinson's disease. From Eggerthella lenta (Eubacterium lentum).
  13071..13098   +  terminator     T7Te terminator: phage T7 early transcription terminator
  13230..13257   +  terminator     rrnB T2 terminator: transcription terminator T2 from the E. coli rrnB gene
  13372..13412   +  CDS            lacI (fragment): lac repressor; lacI; The lac repressor binds to the lac operator to inhibit transcription in E. coli. This inhibition can be relieved by adding lactose or isopropyl-β-D-thiogalactopyranoside (IPTG).
  13689..14540   -  CDS            RSF1010 RepC (fragment): replication protein C of the broad-host-range plasmid RSF1010 (Scholz et al., 1989); repC
  14527..15366   -  CDS            RSF1010 RepA: replication protein A of the broad-host-range plasmid RSF1010 (Scholz et al., 1989); repA
  15358..15432   -  ncRNA          Plasmid R1162: Accession: RF00043 - R1162-like plasmid antisense RNA
  15880..18006   -  CDS            mobA: MOBA2_ECOLX - Also known as repB. Experimental evidence at protein level: Swiss-Prot protein existence level 1. Part of the relaxosome complex that is responsible for plasmid transfer during conjugation. Locally unwinds DNA and catalyzes the cleavage of one of the DNA strands at oriT. The cleaved strand is then transferred through the dedicated type IV secretion apparatus. MobA remains covalently linked at the 5' end of the strand, and once in the recipient cell, it probably catalyzes the rejoining of the two ends of the strand, re-forming the circular plasmid DNA. The primase activity of MobA
  18087..18174   -  oriT           RSF1010 oriT: origin of transfer of the broad-host-range plasmid RSF1010 (Scholz et al., 1989)
  18205..18486   +  CDS            mobC: MOBC_ECOLX - Protein predicted: Swiss-Prot protein existence level 4. This protein is essential to promote the specific transfer of the plasmid in the presence of conjugative plasmids. From Escherichia coli.
  18516..18910   +  rep_origin     RSF1010 oriV: replication origin of the broad-host-range plasmid RSF1010; requires the RSF1010 RepA/B/C proteins for replication (Scholz et al., 1989)
  19075..19116   -  terminator     bacterial terminator: putative bacterial transcription terminator
  19154..19179   -  CDS            traJ (fragment): oriT-recognizing protein; traJ
  19212..19321   -  oriT           oriT: incP origin of transfer
