[The description below was written by a language model from this plasmid's Addgene catalogue record and pLannotate feature annotations shown in this document.]
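Description:
pXD80ENSF7.5-Dadh-ΔElen0475(ElA2) is a large (about 19.4 kb), low-copy bacterial expression plasmid built on the pXD68Kan2 backbone and intended to express a dopamine dehydroxylase construct from Eggerthella lenta strain A2 in the gut actinobacterium Gordonibacter urolithinfaciens DSM 27213. Replication relies on the broad-host-range RSF1010 system: the annotated oriV together with RepA, RepC (annotated as a fragment) and the MobA/RepB protein, along with the R1162-like antisense RNA that helps regulate copy number. The plasmid is mobilizable, carrying the RSF1010 oriT with mobA and mobC, plus a second IncP-type oriT with a traJ remnant, so it can be transferred by conjugation from an E. coli donor into non-model hosts. It is maintained in E. coli under kanamycin selection through an aphA-3 aminoglycoside phosphotransferase gene. Short remnants of a gentamicin resistance gene, a class 1 integron Pc promoter and lacI appear to be leftovers from earlier vector versions.

The payload includes the dadH coding sequence, which encodes the enzyme that removes the para-hydroxyl group of dopamine to give m-tyramine. It is fused at its C-terminus to a polyhistidine tag (His8 in the catalogue entry) for affinity purification. The "ΔElen_0475" designation indicates a version of the Dadh gene set lacking that locus, but the record does not explain its role. Roughly 7 kb between dadH and the T7Te and rrnB T2 terminators is unannotated and may hold additional cluster genes or regulatory elements. The promoter driving expression is not identified. The construct supports heterologous production and study of gut bacterial catechol-dehydroxylating enzymes.
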