Addgene plasmid #225320: pXD80ENSF7.5-Dadh-ΔElen0475(ElA2)
Purpose: Expresses Eggerthella lenta A2 Dadh (ΔElen_0475) in Gordonibacter urolithinfaciens DSM 27213
Depositing lab: Emily Balskus. Depositing organization: Harvard University. Publication: Enantiocomplementary Gut Bacterial Enzymes Metabolize Dietary Polyphenols. Dong X, Bae M, Le C, Aguilar Ramos MA, Balskus EP. J Am Chem Soc. 2025 Mar 5;147(9):7231-7244. doi: 10.1021/jacs.4c09892. Epub 2025 Feb 24. PubMed 39993729.
Backbone
  Vector backbone: pXD68Kan2
  Vector type: Bacterial Expression
Growth in bacteria
  Bacterial resistance: Kanamycin, 50 μg/mL
  Growth temperature: 37°C
  Growth strain: DH5alpha
  Copy number: Low Copy
Gene/Insert
  Gene/Insert name: Dadh (ΔElen_0475) (alt name: Dopamine dehydroxylase)
  Species: Eggerthella lenta
  Tag / fusion protein: His8 (C terminal on insert)
Terms and licenses: Academic/Nonprofit Terms; Industry Terms: Not Available to Industry
How to cite: pXD80ENSF7.5-Dadh-ΔElen0475(ElA2) was a gift from Emily Balskus (Addgene plasmid # 225320 ; http://n2t.net/addgene:225320 ; RRID:Addgene_225320)
